>Addgene plasmid #27450 | pRS416 Gal Q331K YFP | addgene partial sequence | sequence record 33787 | 27450 with EGFP-N
CTCTCGCCCTTGCTATCGATAAGCTTCATTCCCCAGCCAGAAGACTTAGAATCCATGCTTGAGCCAAAGC
CTCCATTAAAACCACTGCCCGACCCTGCATTGGATGCTGATCCCCAACCAATTGCTGCACCAGAATTAGA
GCCACTATAAGAGTTATTTCCAGAACCGAAGGCCTGGTTTGGCTCCCTCTGCATGTTGCCTTGGTTTTGG
TTATTACCCGATGGGCCTGACTGGTTCTGCTGGCTGGCTAACATGCCCATCATACCCCAACTGCTCTTTA
GTGCTGCCTGGGCGGCAGCCATCATGGCTGGATTAATGCTGAACGCACCAAAGTTCATCCCACCACCCAT
ATTACTACCTTGATTGTTTCCCAAACCAGCTCCACCCCCTCTGCTATTACCAAATCCACCCTGATTCCCA
AAGCCACCTGGATTACCACCAAATCTTCCACTTCTTTCTAACTGTCTATTGCTATTGTGCTTAGGTTCGG
CATTGGATATATGAACGCTGATTCCTTTAATGATCAAGTCCTCTCCACAAAGAGACTGCGCAATCTGATC
ATCTGCAAATGTAACAAAGGCAAAGGCCCTGAATGGCTTGGGGATGAAGACATCCATCACATCCCCGTAC
TGAGAGAAGAACTCCCGCAGCTCATCCTCAGTCATGTCCTCTGTACAGCGCCCCACAAACACTTTTCTGC
TTCTCAAAGGCTCATCTTGGCTTTGCTTAGAATTAGGAAGTTTGCAGTCACACCATCGTCCATCTATCAT
ATGTCGCTGTGACATTACTTTCACTTGTGTTTCATATTCCGT
