[The description below was written by a language model from this plasmid's Addgene catalogue record.]
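Description:
pRS416 Gal Q331K YFP is a yeast expression plasmid built on the pRS416GAL backbone (about 5 kb without insert), a shuttle vector that can be maintained in both Escherichia coli and Saccharomyces cerevisiae. In bacteria it is selected with ampicillin and is recorded as low copy. In yeast it is selected through the URA3 auxotrophic marker, which allows growth of ura3 strains without uracil. The pRS416 series is generally known as centromeric (CEN/ARS) vectors that are kept at low copy number in yeast, although the record does not list these elements explicitly. No feature table is provided, so origins, terminators and exact promoter boundaries are not documented here.

The insert is human TDP-43 (TARDBP) carrying the Q331K substitution, in which glutamine 331 is replaced by lysine. It is fused at its C terminus to YFP and was cloned between SpeI and HindIII sites, both of which are retained. The backbone name and the Gal-specific sequencing primer indicate that expression is driven by a galactose-inducible GAL promoter, though the record does not name the promoter outright. Such a promoter lets the protein be switched on by shifting cells to galactose medium, which is useful for proteins that may be toxic.

The associated publication concerns the intrinsic aggregation propensity of TDP-43 and how amyotrophic lateral sclerosis-linked mutations accelerate aggregation and increase toxicity. The construct therefore fits yeast model experiments in which the YFP tag allows the mutant protein's localisation and inclusion formation to be followed by fluorescence microscopy. Induced expression also allows its effect on cell growth to be compared with wild-type TDP-43 or other variants.
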