Addgene plasmid #27450: pRS416 Gal Q331K YFP
Depositing lab: Aaron Gitler. Depositing organization: University of Pennsylvania. Publication: TDP-43 is intrinsically aggregation-prone, and amyotrophic lateral sclerosis-linked mutations accelerate aggregation and increase toxicity. Johnson BS, Snead D, Lee JJ, McCaffery JM, Shorter J, Gitler AD. J Biol Chem. 2009 Jul 24. 284(30):20329-39. 10.1074/jbc.M109.010264 PubMed 19465477.
Backbone
  Vector backbone: pRS416GAL
  Backbone size w/o insert (bp): 5000
  Vector type: Yeast Expression
  Selectable markers: URA3
Growth in bacteria
  Bacterial resistance: Ampicillin, 100 μg/mL
  Growth temperature: 37°C
  Growth strain: DH5alpha
  Copy number: Low Copy
Gene/Insert
  Gene/Insert name: TDP-43
  Species: H. sapiens (human)
  Mutation: Glutamine 331 mutated to Lysine (Q331K)
  Entrez Gene: TARDBP (a.k.a. ALS10, TDP-43)
  Tag / fusion protein: YFP (C terminal on insert)
  Cloning method: Restriction Enzyme; 5′ cloning site SpeI (not destroyed); 3′ cloning site HindIII (not destroyed)
  Sequencing primers: 5′ pRSGal-Fwd GTTAATATACCTCTATACTTTAACGTCAAGGAGA; 3′ T3
Terms and licenses: Academic/Nonprofit Terms; Industry Terms: Not Available to Industry
How to cite: pRS416 Gal Q331K YFP was a gift from Aaron Gitler (Addgene plasmid # 27450 ; http://n2t.net/addgene:27450 ; RRID:Addgene_27450)
